>Addgene plasmid #224199 | AiP15508 - pAAV-AiE1419m-minBG-iCre(R297T)-BGHpA (Alias: CN5508) | addgene full sequence | sequence record 446788 | Addgene NGS Result
CCTGCAGGCAGCTGCGCGCTCGCTCGCTCACTGAGGCCGCCCGGGCGTCGGGCGACCTTTGGTCGCCCGG
CCTCAGTGAGCGAGCGAGCGCGCAGAGAGGGAGTGGCCAACTCCATCACTAGGGGTTCCTGCGGCCGCAC
GCGTAACTTGACAGTGGTGGGCAAAAGTAAAACTTGAAAGACAAAACTTGGAAGTGCTGGAACTGTAACT
CCAGAGGTCTCTGAGAGAGCCTGGCTTCGAGAACTCTTTAACTCCCTCTTCTCAGCCTCTGAGCAGCAAA
CCCAGCACAGCTGTTCTCGCTGTAAAGGGCAGCTATGCAGGGCAGAGTTCCCAGAAGGCTTCTATGCTCT
CAAATCCGCTCTATAAAGTAGGAAGTGTGCTGAGTACCAGGCCATCCATACTGACAACCACAGCAGATCC
ACCGCCAAGCATTTTTATTGTTGCGGCAGATGGTGGCCTGATTGTGAAGCGTCCCAGAGCAAGGGTGCCC
TTCAACATTGGAAATTAATAGCTAAGCTACTCATCTCCCTTCAAATCAGAGGCAATGTCAGGCTCCGAGA
CAACCTTCAGGGTAGTTTAACTGAGTCCGGAAGCTGCCAGAGCAGGACCCATGTGGGCCAGCCACTGTCC
CTCTTTCTGTAGCTGACTGGAGCTCGGGCTGGGCATAAAAGTCAGGGCAGAGCCATCTATTGCTTACATT
TGCTTCTGGGATCCAGATCTTTCGAAGCTAGCCACCATGGTGCCCAAGAAGAAGAGGAAAGTCTCCAACC
TGCTGACTGTGCACCAAAACCTGCCTGCCCTCCCTGTGGATGCCACCTCTGATGAAGTCAGGAAGAACCT
GATGGACATGTTCAGGGACAGGCAGGCCTTCTCTGAACACACCTGGAAGATGCTCCTGTCTGTGTGCAGA
TCCTGGGCTGCCTGGTGCAAGCTGAACAACAGGAAATGGTTCCCTGCTGAACCTGAGGATGTGAGGGACT
ACCTCCTGTACCTGCAAGCCAGAGGCCTGGCTGTGAAGACCATCCAACAGCACCTGGGCCAGCTCAACAT
GCTGCACAGGAGATCTGGCCTGCCTCGCCCTTCTGACTCCAATGCTGTGTCCCTGGTGATGAGGAGAATC
AGAAAGGAGAATGTGGATGCTGGGGAGAGAGCCAAGCAGGCCCTGGCCTTTGAACGCACTGACTTTGACC
AAGTCAGATCCCTGATGGAGAACTCTGACAGATGCCAGGACATCAGGAACCTGGCCTTCCTGGGCATTGC
CTACAACACCCTGCTGCGCATTGCCGAAATTGCCAGAATCAGAGTGAAGGACATCTCCCGCACCGATGGT
GGGAGAATGCTGATCCACATTGGCAGGACCAAGACCCTGGTGTCCACAGCTGGTGTGGAGAAGGCCCTGT
CCCTGGGGGTTACCAAGCTGGTGGAGAGATGGATCTCTGTGTCTGGTGTGGCTGATGACCCCAACAACTA
CCTGTTCTGCCGGGTCAGAAAGAATGGTGTGGCTGCCCCTTCTGCCACCTCCCAACTGTCCACCCGGGCC
CTGGAAGGGATCTTTGAGGCCACCCACCGCCTGATCTATGGTGCCAAGGATGACTCTGGGCAGAGATACC
TGGCCTGGTCTGGCCACTCTGCCAGAGTGGGTGCTGCCACCGACATGGCCAGGGCTGGTGTGTCCATCCC
TGAAATCATGCAGGCTGGTGGCTGGACCAATGTGAACATTGTGATGAACTACATCAGAAACCTGGACTCT
GAGACTGGGGCCATGGTGAGGCTGCTCGAAGATGGGGACTGAGGCGCGCCGAATTCAAGCTTCTCGAGAG
ATCTTCGACTGTGCCTTCTAGTTGCCAGCCATCTGTTGTTTGCCCCTCCCCCGTGCCTTCCTTGACCCTG
GAAGGTGCCACTCCCACTGTCCTTTCCTAATAAAATGAGGAAATTGCATCGCATTGTCTGAGTAGGTGTC
ATTCTATTCTGGGGGGTGGGGTGGGGCAGGACAGCAAGGGGGAGGATTGGGAAGACAATAGCAGGCATGA
GATCTCACGTGCGGACCGAGCGGCCGCAGGAACCCCTAGTGATGGAGTTGGCCACTCCCTCTCTGCGCGC
TCGCTCGCTCACTGAGGCCGGGCGACCAAAGGTCGCCCGACGCCCGGGCTTTGCCCGGGCGGCCTCAGTG
AGCGAGCGAGCGCGCAGCTGCCTGCAGGGGCGCCTGATGCGGTATTTTCTCCTTACGCATCTGTGCGGTA
TTTCACACCGCATA
[95 nt withheld, positions 2255-2349]
T
[46 nt withheld, positions 2351-2396]
C
[141 nt withheld, positions 2398-2538]
CCTTTGACGTTGGAGTCCACGTTCTTT
[37 nt withheld, positions 2566-2602]
ACTCTATCTCGGGCTATTCTTTTGATTTATAAGGGATTTTGCCGATTTCGGTCTATTGGTTAAAAAATGA
GCTGATTTAACAAAAATTTAACGCGAATTTTAACAAAATATTAACGTTTACAATTTTATGGTGCACTCTC
AGTACAATCTGCTCTGATGCCGCATAGTTAAGCCAGCCCCGACACCCGCCAACACCCGCTGACGCGCCCT
GACGGGCTTGTCTGCTCCCGGCATCCGCTTACAGACAAGCTGTGACCGTCTCCGGGAGCTGCATGTGTCA
GAGGTTTTCACCGTCATCACCGAAACGCGCGAGACGAAAGGGCCTCGTGATACGCCTATTTTTATAGGTT
AATGTCATGATAATAATGGTTTCTTAGACGTCAGGTGGCACTTTTCGGGGAAATGTGCGCGGAACCCCTA
TTTGTTTATTTTTCTAAATACATTCAAATATGTATCCGCTCATGAGACAATAACCCTGATAAATGCTTCA
ATAATATTGAAAAAGGAAGAGTATGAGTATTCAACATTTCCGTGTCGCCCTTATTCCCTTTTTTGCGGCA
TTTTGCCTTCCTGTTTTTGCTCACCCAGAAACGCTGGTGAAAGTAAAAGATGCTGAAGATCAGTTGGGTG
CACGAGTGGGTTACATCGAACTGGATCTCAACAGCGGTAAGATCCTTGAGAGTTTTCGCCCCGAAGAACG
TTTTCCAATGATGAGCACTTTTAAAGTTCTGCTATGTGGCGCGGTATTATCCCGTATTGACGCCGGGCAA
GAGCAACTCGGTCGCCGCATACACTATTCTCAGAATGACTTGGTTGAGTACTCACCAGTCACAGAAAAGC
ATCTTACGGATGGCATGACAGTAAGAGAATTATGCAGTGCTGCCATAACCATGAGTGATAACACTGCGGC
CAACTTACTTCTGACAACGATCGGAGGACCGAAGGAGCTAACCGCTTTTTTGCACAACATGGGGGATCAT
GTAACTCGCCTTGATCGTTGGGAACCGGAGCTGAATGAAGCCATACCAAACGACGAGCGTGACACCACGA
TGCCTGTAGCAATGGCAACAACGTTGCGCAAACTATTAACTGGCGAACTACTTACTCTAGCTTCCCGGCA
ACAATTAATAGACTGGATGGAGGCGGATAAAGTTGCAGGACCACTTCTGCGCTCGGCCCTTCCGGCTGGC
TGGTTTATTGCTGATAAATCTGGAGCCGGTGAGCGTGGGTCTCGCGGTATCATTGCAGCACTGGGGCCAG
ATGGTAAGCCCTCCCGTATCGTAGTTATCTACACGACGGGGAGTCAGGCAACTATGGATGAACGAAATAG
ACAGATCGCTGAGATAGGTGCCTCACTGATTAAGCATTGGTAACTGTCAGACCAAGTTTACTCATATATA
CTTTAGATTGATTTAAAACTTCATTTTTAATTTAAAAGGATCTAGGTGAAGATCCTTTTTGATAATCTCA
TGACCAAAATCCCTTAACGTGAGTTTTCGTTCCACTGAGCGTCAGACCCCGTAGAAAAGATCAAAGGATC
TTCTTGAGATCCTTTTTTTCTGCGCGTAATCTGCTGCTTGCAAACAAAAAAACCACCGCTACCAGCGGTG
GTTTGTTTGCCGGATCAAGAGCTACCAACTCTTTTTCCGAAGGTAACTGGCTTCAGCAGAGCGCAGATAC
CAAATACTGTTCTTCTAGTGTAGCCGTAGTTAGGCCACCACTTCAAGAACTCTGTAGCACCGCCTACATA
CCTCGCTCTGCTAATCCTGTTACCAGTGGCTGCTGCCAGTGGCGATAAGTCGTGTCTTACCGGGTTGGAC
TCAAGACGATAGTTACCGGATAAGGCGCAGCGGTCGGGCTGAACGGGGGGTTCGTGCACACAGCCCAGCT
TGGAGCGAACGACCTACACCGAACTGAGATACCTACAGCGTGAGCTATGAGAAAGCGCCACGCTTCCCGA
AGGGAGAAAGGCGGACAGGTATCCGGTAAGCGGCAGGGTCGGAACAGGAGAGCGCACGAGGGAGCTTCCA
GGGGGAAACGCCTGGTATCTTTATAGTCCTGTCGGGTTTCGCCACCTCTGACTTGAGCGTCGATTTTTGT
GATGCTCGTCAGGGGGGCGGAGCCTATGGAAAAACGCCAGCAACGCGGCCTTTTTACGGTTCCTGGCCTT
TTGCTGGCCTTTTGCTCACATGT
Features (pLannotate 1.2.2; 12 found; start..end, strand, type, name):
     12..39      +  repeat_region  AAV2 ITR (fragment): inverted terminal repeat of adeno-associated virus serotype 2 inverted
     68..95      +  repeat_region  AAV2 ITR (fragment): inverted terminal repeat of adeno-associated virus serotype 2 inverted
    764..1789    +  CDS            cre: RECR_BPP1 - Experimental evidence at protein level: Swiss-Prot protein existence level 1. Catalyzes site-specific recombination between two 34-base- pair LOXP sites. Its role is to maintain the phage genome as a monomeric unit-copy plasmid in the lysogenic state. From Escherichia phage P1 (Bacteriophage P1).
   1829..1940    +  polyA_signal   bGH poly(A) signal: bovine growth hormone polyadenylation signal
   2058..2198    +  repeat_region  AAV2 ITR: inverted terminal repeat of adeno-associated virus serotype 2 inverted
   2203..2254    -  misc_feature   bom (fragment): basis of mobility region from pBR322
   2273..2728    +  rep_origin     f1 ori (sequence partly withheld): f1 bacteriophage origin of replication; arrow indicates direction of (+) strand synthesis
   2729..2778    -  misc_feature   bom (fragment): basis of mobility region from pBR322
   2880..2915    -  CDS            rop (fragment): Rop protein, which maintains plasmids at low copy number; rop
   3010..3114    +  promoter       AmpR promoter: bla
   3115..3975    +  CDS            AmpR: β-lactamase; bla; confers resistance to ampicillin, carbenicillin, and related antibiotics
   4146..4734    +  rep_origin     ori: high-copy-number ColE1/pMB1/pBR322/pUC origin of replication
