[The description below was written by a language model from this plasmid's Addgene catalogue record and pLannotate feature annotations shown in this document.]
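Description:
AiP15508 - pAAV-AiE1419m-minBG-iCre(R297T)-BGHpA (alias CN5508) is a recombinant AAV transfer plasmid of about 4.8 kb, built to package an enhancer-driven Cre recombinase cassette into AAV particles for delivery to the brain. It is maintained in E. coli through a high-copy ColE1/pUC-type origin and selected with ampicillin via the bla gene and its native promoter. The backbone also carries an f1 phage origin and small remnants of pBR322 bom and rop sequences. AAV2 inverted terminal repeats flank the expression cassette and provide the cis signals for genome replication and encapsidation. The annotation detects the right ITR in full but only short fragments of the left one, which may reflect either the difficulty of sequencing these structured repeats or a partial ITR. The record does not resolve this.

Between the ITRs, the construct name indicates that the AiE1419m enhancer sits upstream of a minimal beta-globin promoter (minBG). Neither element is annotated in the feature table, but they would occupy the unannotated region ahead of the coding sequence. The minimal promoter has little activity on its own, so the enhancer largely sets the expression pattern. AiE1419m was designed to direct AAV-mediated transgene expression to striatal Pvalb+/Pthlh+ neurons. The payload is iCre(R297T), a synthetic, codon-improved form of bacteriophage P1 Cre carrying an R297T substitution, followed by a bovine growth hormone polyadenylation signal. The record does not say why this mutation was chosen. Cre catalyses recombination between loxP sites, so this vector is suited to cell-type-restricted activation or deletion of floxed alleles, reporters or Cre-dependent viral cargo in this striatal neuron population, as part of a wider enhancer AAV toolbox for striatal cell types and circuits.
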