Addgene plasmid #224199: AiP15508 - pAAV-AiE1419m-minBG-iCre(R297T)-BGHpA (Alias: CN5508)
Purpose: AiE1419m is an enhancer sequence, designed to drive AAV-mediated transgene expression in striatal Pvalb+/Pthlh+ neurons
Depositing lab: Allen Institute for Brain Science & Jonathan Ting. Depositing organization: Allen Institute. Publication: Enhancer AAV toolbox for accessing and perturbing striatal cell types and circuits. Hunker AC, Wirthlin ME, Gill G, Johansen NJ, Hooper M, Omstead V, Vargas S, Lerma MN, Taskin N, Weed N, Laird WD, Bishaw YM, Bendrick JL, Gore BB, Ben-Simon Y, Opitz-Araya X, Martinez RA, Way SW, Thyagarajan B, Otto S, Sanchez REA, Alexander JR, Amaya A, Amster A, Arbuckle J, Ayala A, Baker PM, Barcelli T, Barta S, Bertagnolli D, Bielstein C, Bishwakarma P, Bowlus J, Boyer G, Brouner K, Casian B, Casper T, Chakka AB, Chakrabarty R, Chong P, Clark M, Colbert K, Daniel S, Dawe T, Departee M, DiValentin P, Donadio NP, Dotson NI, Dwivedi D, Egdorf T, Fliss T, Gary A, Goldy J, Grasso C, Groce EL, Gudsnuk K, Han W, Haradon Z, Hastings S, Helback O, Ho WV, Huang C, Johnson T, Jones DL, Juneau Z, Kenney J, Leibly M, Li S, Liang E, Loeffler H, Lusk NA, Madigan Z, Malloy J, Malone J, McCue R, Melchor J, Mich JK, Moosman S, Morin E, Naidoo R, Newman D, Ngo K, Nguyen K, Oster AL, Ouellette B, Oyama AA, Pena N, Pham T, Phillips E, Pom C, Potekhina L, Ransford S, Ray PL, Reding M, Rette DF, Reynoldson C, Rimorin C, Sigler AR, Rocha DB, Ronellenfitch K, Ruiz A, Sawyer L, Sevigny JP, Shapovalova NV, Shepard N, Shulga L, Soliman S, Staats B, Taormina MJ, Tieu M, Wang Y, Wilkes J, Wood T, Zhou T, Williford A, Dee N, Mollenkopf T, Ng L, Esposito L, Kalmbach BE, Yao S, Ariza J, Collman F, Mufti S, Smith K, Waters J, Ersing I, Patrick M, Zeng H, Lein ES, Kojima Y, Horwitz G, Owen SF, Levi BP, Daigle TL, Tasic B, Bakken TE, Ting JT. Neuron. 2025 May 21;113(10):1507-1524.e17. doi: 10.1016/j.neuron.2025.04.035. PubMed 40403704.
Backbone
  Vector backbone: rAAV
  Vector type: AAV
Growth in bacteria
  Bacterial resistance: Ampicillin, 100 μg/mL
  Growth temperature: 30°C
  Growth strain: NEB Stable
  Copy number: High Copy
Gene/Insert
  Gene/Insert name: iCre(R297T)
  Species: Synthetic
  Cloning method: Restriction Enzyme; 5′ cloning site unknown (unknown if destroyed)
Terms and licenses: Academic/Nonprofit Terms; Industry Terms: Not Available to Industry
Depositor comments: Allen Institute plasmid alias: CN5508 . This work supported by NIH BRAIN Initiative grant UF1MH128339.
How to cite: AiP15508 - pAAV-AiE1419m-minBG-iCre(R297T)-BGHpA (Alias: CN5508) was a gift from Allen Institute for Brain Science & Jonathan Ting (Addgene plasmid # 224199 ; http://n2t.net/addgene:224199 ; RRID:Addgene_224199)
